Addgene plasmid #1534: L3465
Purpose: (Empty Backbone)
Depositing lab: Andrew Fire. Depositing organization: Carnegie Institution for Science.
Backbone
  Vector backbone: Unknown
  Backbone size (bp): 3634
  Vector type: Worm Expression
Growth in bacteria
  Bacterial resistance: Ampicillin, 100 μg/mL
  Growth temperature: 37°C
  Growth strain: DH5alpha
  Copy number: Unknown
Gene/Insert
  Gene/Insert name: None
  Tag / fusion protein: gfpN, IVSR, gfpF64L, gfpS65T, IVSS, IVST, gfpC, lacZN
  Cloning method: Restriction Enzyme
Terms and licenses: Academic/Nonprofit Terms; Industry Terms: Not Available to Industry
Depositor comments: See Fire Lab Vector Kit Documentation 1997. Fire Lab Miniprep Number pPD113.05, Ligation number L3465.
How to cite: L3465 was a gift from Andrew Fire (Addgene plasmid # 1534 ; http://n2t.net/addgene:1534 ; RRID:Addgene_1534)
