[The description below was written by a language model from this plasmid's Addgene catalogue record and pLannotate feature annotations shown in this document.]
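Description:
L3465 is a small (3,634 bp) empty-backbone plasmid from a 1997 kit of C. elegans expression vectors, catalogued as a worm expression vector with no gene insert. The parental backbone is listed as unknown, but the annotated features indicate a pUC/pBR322-type E. coli cloning plasmid. It carries a high-copy ColE1/pMB1-family origin and a β-lactamase gene with its own promoter for ampicillin selection. Residual fragments of the bom region, rop and lacI are also present. A CAP binding site, lac promoter and lac operator sit just upstream of the reporter region, as is typical of pUC-derived polylinker contexts.

The payload is a GFP coding module followed by a short amino-terminal piece of lacZ. The catalogue lists the segments as gfpN, IVSR, gfpF64L, gfpS65T, IVSS, IVST, gfpC and lacZN. This describes a GFP coding region carrying the F64L and S65T substitutions, which brighten and red-shift excitation as in EGFP, and interrupted by three segments named IVSR, IVSS and IVST. The IVS names suggest intervening sequences (introns), which are commonly added to worm reporters to improve transgene expression. This would be consistent with the roughly 860 bp span that the automated annotation calls EGFP, longer than an uninterrupted GFP coding sequence. The lacZα fragment annotated downstream corresponds to the lacZN element.

No C. elegans promoter or 3′ UTR is annotated or described, and the record does not state an intended use. The construct appears to serve as a source or intermediate module for building GFP or GFP–lacZ reporter fusions by restriction cloning. Details are deferred to the kit documentation.
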