Features (pLannotate 1.2.2; 11 found; start..end, strand, type, name):
     95..958     +  CDS            EGFP: EGFP is a basic (constitutively fluorescent) green fluorescent protein published in 1996, derived from Aequorea victoria. It is reported to be a rapidly-maturing weak dimer with moderate acid sensitivity.
   1019..1176    +  CDS            lacZα (fragment): LacZα fragment of β-galactosidase; lacZ fragment
   1182..1281    -  misc_feature   bom (fragment): basis of mobility region from pBR322
   1383..1418    -  CDS            rop (fragment): Rop protein, which maintains plasmids at low copy number; rop
   1513..1617    +  promoter       AmpR promoter: bla
   1618..2478    +  CDS            AmpR: β-lactamase; bla; confers resistance to ampicillin, carbenicillin, and related antibiotics
   2649..3237    +  rep_origin     ori: high-copy-number ColE1/pMB1/pBR322/pUC origin of replication
   3420..3512    +  CDS            lacI (fragment): lac repressor; lacI; The lac repressor binds to the lac operator to inhibit transcription in E. coli. This inhibition can be relieved by adding lactose or isopropyl-β-D-thiogalactopyranoside (IPTG).
   3525..3546    +  protein_bind   CAP binding site: CAP binding activates transcription in the presence of cAMP. E. coli catabolite activator protein
   3561..3591    +  promoter       lac promoter: promoter for the E. coli lac operon
   3599..3615    +  protein_bind   lac operator: The lac repressor binds to the lac operator to inhibit transcription in E. coli. This inhibition can be relieved by adding lactose or isopropyl-β-D-thiogalactopyranoside (IPTG). lac repressor encoded by lacI
>Addgene plasmid #1534 | L3465 | depositor full sequence | sequence record 144 | Author sequence
ATGACCATGATTACGCCAAGCTTTACATGTCCCATTAATGACGTCCCGGGATGACGCGTCGCCATGGGGA
ATTCAAGTACCGGTAGAAAAAATGAGTAAAGGAGAAGAACTTTTCACTGGAGTTGTCCCAATTCTTGTTG
AATTAGATGGTGATGTTAATGGGCACAAATTTTCTGTCAGTGGAGAGGGTGAAGGTGATGCAACATACGG
AAAACTTACCCTTAAATTTATTTGCACTACTGGAAAACTACCTGTTCCATGGGTAAGTTTAAACATATAT
ATACTAACTAACCCTGATTATTTAAATTTTCAGCCAACACTTGTCACTACTCTCACTTATGGTGTTCAAT
GCTTCTCGAGATACCCAGATCATATGAAACAGCATGACTTTTTCAAGAGTGCCATGCCCGAAGGTTATGT
ACAGGAAAGAACTATATTTTTCAAAGATGACGGGAACTACAAGACACGTAAGTTTAAACAGTTCGGTACT
AACTAACCATACATATTTAAATTTTCAGGTGCTGAAGTCAAGTTTGAAGGTGATACCCTTGTTAATAGAA
TCGAGTTAAAAGGTATTGATTTTAAAGAAGATGGAAACATTCTTGGACACAAATTGGAATACAACTATAA
CTCACACAATGTATACATCATGGCAGACAAACAAAAGAATGGAATCAAAGTTGTAAGTTTAAACATGATT
TTACTAACTAACTAATCTGATTTAAATTTTCAGAACTTCAAAATTAGACACAACATTGAAGATGGAAGCG
TTCAACTAGCAGACCATTATCAACAAAATACTCCAATTGGCGATGGCCCTGTCCTTTTACCAGACAACCA
TTACCTGTCCACACAATCTGCCCTTTCGAAAGATCCCAACGAAAAGAGAGACCACATGGTCCTTCTTGAG
TTTGTAACAGCTGCTGGGATTACACATGGCATGGACGAACTATACAAAAGCCCACAAGCTTTACATGTCC
CATTAATGACGTCCCGGGATGACGCGTCGCCATGGGGAATTCACTGGCCGTCGTTTTACAACGTCGTGAC
TGGGAAAACCCTGGCGTTACCCAACTTAATCGCCTTGCAGCACATCCCCCTTTCGCCAGCTGGCGTAATA
GCGAAGAGGCCCGCACCGATCGCCCTTCCCAACAGTTGCGCAGCCTGAATGGCGAATGGCGCCTGATGCG
GTATTTTCTCCTTACGCATCTGTGCGGTATTTCACACCGCATATGGTGCACTCTCAGTACAATCTGCTCT
GATGCCGCATAGTTAAGCCAGCCCCGACACCCGCCAACACCCGCTGACGCGCCCTGACGGGCTTGTCTGC
TCCCGGCATCCGCTTACAGACAAGCTGTGACCGTCTCCGGGAGCTGCATGTGTCAGAGGTTTTCACCGTC
ATCACCGAAACGCGCGAGACGAAAGGGCCTCGTGATACGCCTATTTTTATAGGTTAATGTCATGATAATA
ATGGTTTCTTAGACGTCAGGTGGCACTTTTCGGGGAAATGTGCGCGGAACCCCTATTTGTTTATTTTTCT
AAATACATTCAAATATGTATCCGCTCATGAGACAATAACCCTGATAAATGCTTCAATAATATTGAAAAAG
GAAGAGTATGAGTATTCAACATTTCCGTGTCGCCCTTATTCCCTTTTTTGCGGCATTTTGCCTTCCTGTT
TTTGCTCACCCAGAAACGCTGGTGAAAGTAAAAGATGCTGAAGATCAGTTGGGTGCACGAGTGGGTTACA
TCGAACTGGATCTCAACAGCGGTAAGATCCTTGAGAGTTTTCGCCCCGAAGAACGTTTTCCAATGATGAG
CACTTTTAAAGTTCTGCTATGTGGCGCGGTATTATCCCGTATTGACGCCGGGCAAGAGCAACTCGGTCGC
CGCATACACTATTCTCAGAATGACTTGGTTGAGTACTCACCAGTCACAGAAAAGCATCTTACGGATGGCA
TGACAGTAAGAGAATTATGCAGTGCTGCCATAACCATGAGTGATAACACTGCGGCCAACTTACTTCTGAC
AACGATCGGAGGACCGAAGGAGCTAACCGCTTTTTTGCACAACATGGGGGATCATGTAACTCGCCTTGAT
CGTTGGGAACCGGAGCTGAATGAAGCCATACCAAACGACGAGCGTGACACCACGATGCCTGTAGCAATGG
CAACAACGTTGCGCAAACTATTAACTGGCGAACTACTTACTCTAGCTTCCCGGCAACAATTAATAGACTG
GATGGAGGCGGATAAAGTTGCAGGACCACTTCTGCGCTCGGCCCTTCCGGCTGGCTGGTTTATTGCTGAT
AAATCTGGAGCCGGTGAGCGTGGGTCTCGCGGTATCATTGCAGCACTGGGGCCAGATGGTAAGCCCTCCC
GTATCGTAGTTATCTACACGACGGGGAGTCAGGCAACTATGGATGAACGAAATAGACAGATCGCTGAGAT
AGGTGCCTCACTGATTAAGCATTGGTAACTGTCAGACCAAGTTTACTCATATATACTTTAGATTGATTTA
AAACTTCATTTTTAATTTAAAAGGATCTAGGTGAAGATCCTTTTTGATAATCTCATGACCAAAATCCCTT
AACGTGAGTTTTCGTTCCACTGAGCGTCAGACCCCGTAGAAAAGATCAAAGGATCTTCTTGAGATCCTTT
TTTTCTGCGCGTAATCTGCTGCTTGCAAACAAAAAAACCACCGCTACCAGCGGTGGTTTGTTTGCCGGAT
CAAGAGCTACCAACTCTTTTTCCGAAGGTAACTGGCTTCAGCAGAGCGCAGATACCAAATACTGTCCTTC
TAGTGTAGCCGTAGTTAGGCCACCACTTCAAGAACTCTGTAGCACCGCCTACATACCTCGCTCTGCTAAT
CCTGTTACCAGTGGCTGCTGCCAGTGGCGATAAGTCGTGTCTTACCGGGTTGGACTCAAGACGATAGTTA
CCGGATAAGGCGCAGCGGTCGGGCTGAACGGGGGGTTCGTGCACACAGCCCAGCTTGGAGCGAACGACCT
ACACCGAACTGAGATACCTACAGCGTGAGCTATGAGAAAGCGCCACGCTTCCCGAAGGGAGAAAGGCGGA
CAGGTATCCGGTAAGCGGCAGGGTCGGAACAGGAGAGCGCACGAGGGAGCTTCCAGGGGGAAACGCCTGG
TATCTTTATAGTCCTGTCGGGTTTCGCCACCTCTGACTTGAGCGTCGATTTTTGTGATGCTCGTCAGGGG
GGCGGAGCCTATGGAAAAACGCCAGCAACGCGGCCTTTTTACGGTTCCTGGCCTTTTGCTGGCCTTTTGC
TCACATGTTCTTTCCTGCGTTATCCCCTGATTCTGTGGATAACCGTATTACCGCCTTTGAGTGAGCTGAT
ACCGCTCGCCGCAGCCGAACGACCGAGCGCAGCGAGTCAGTGAGCGAGGAAGCGGAAGAGCGCCCAATAC
GCAAACCGCCTCTCCCCGCGCGTTGGCCGATTCATTAATGCAGCTGGCACGACAGGTTTCCCGACTGGAA
AGCGGGCAGTGAGCGCAACGCAATTAATGTGAGTTAGCTCACTCATTAGGCACCCCAGGCTTTACACTTT
ATGCTTCCGGCTCGTATGTTGTGTGGAATTGTGAGCGGATAACAATTTCACACAGGAAACAGCT
