>Addgene plasmid #1534 | L3465 | addgene partial sequence | sequence record 16674 | 1534_m13reverse
GTCCATTATGACGTCCCGGGATGACGCGTCGCCATGGGGAATTCAAGTACCGGTAGAAAACNTGAGTAAA
GGAGAAGAACTTTTCACTGGAGTTGTCCCAATTCTTGTTGAATTAGATGGTGATGTTAATGGGCACAAAT
TTTCTGTCAGTGGAGAGGGTGAAGGTGATGCAACATACGGAAAACTTACCCTTAAATTTATTTGCACTAC
TGGAAAACTACCTGTTCCATGGGTAAGTTTAAACATATATATACTAACTAACCCTGATTATTTAAATTTT
CAGCCAACACTTGTCACTACTCTCACTTATGGTGTTCAATGCTTCTCGAGATACCCAGATCATATGAAAC
AGCATGACTTTTTCAAGAGTGCCATGCCCGAAGGTTATGTACAGGAAAGAACTATATTTTTCAAAGATGA
CGGGAACTACAAGACACGTAAGTTTAAACAGTTCGGTACTAACTAACCATACATATTTAAATTTTCAGGT
GCTGAAGTCAAGTTTGAAGGTGATACCCTTGTTAATAGAATCGAGTTAAAAGGTATTGATTTTAAAGAAG
ATGGAAACATTCTTGGACACAAATTGGAATACAACTATAACTCACACAATGTATACATCATGGCAGACAA
ACAAAAGAATGGAATCAAAGTTGTAAGTTTAAACATGATTTTACTAACTAACTAATCTGATTTAAATTTT
CAGAACTTCAAAATTAGACACAACATTGAAGATGGAAGCGTTCAACTAGCAGACCATTATCAACAAAATA
CTCCAATTGGCGATGGCCCTGTCCTTTTACCAGACAACCATTACCTGTCCACACAATCTGCCCTTTCGAA
AGATCCCAACGAAAAGAGAGACCACATGGTCCTTCTTGAGTTTGTAACAGCTGCTGGGATTACACATGGC
ATGGACGAACTATACAAAAGCCCACAAGCTTTACATGTCCCATTAATGACCNCCCNNGGAGAGNCCCCCN
CCCCCATGGGGAANTCCCTGGNCCGTCGTTTNCNACCGTCNGGGACNGGGGAAACCCNNGGCGTTACCCC
ACTTAATCNCCCTGGGAAGCNAATCCCCCCTTTCCNCCNGGTNGGNGNAAAAACGNAAANGNCCCCCNCC
NATCNCCCTTCCCAAAATTTGCCCNNCCCCGAANGGGCNAAGGGCCCCNGANGCGGGAATTTTCCCCCTC
NCCCCCCNGGGNGGGNTTCCCCCCCCCAAAGGGGGGCCCCCCCAAANAAACNGNCCNGGGGCCNAAAAAT
AAACCCNGCCCCCCACCCCCCCCACCCCNGGNGNNGGNC
